Addgene plasmid #68187: pT35S (GB0036)
Purpose: Provides the CaMV 35S terminator as a level 0 GoldenBraid part
Depositing lab: Diego Orzaez. Depositing organization: Agencia Estatal Consejo Superior de Investigaciones Científicas, M.P. Publication: GoldenBraid 2.0: a comprehensive DNA assembly framework for plant synthetic biology. Sarrion-Perdigones A, Vazquez-Vilar M, Palaci J, Castelijns B, Forment J, Ziarsolo P, Blanca J, Granell A, Orzaez D. Plant Physiol. 2013 Jul;162(3):1618-31. 10.1104/pp.113.217661 PubMed 23669743.
Backbone
  Vector backbone: pUPD
  Backbone manufacturer: self-made; derived from pGEMT-Easy manufactured by Promega
  Vector type: Synthetic Biology
Growth in bacteria
  Bacterial resistance: Ampicillin, 100 μg/mL
  Growth temperature: 37°C
  Growth strain: DH5alpha
  Copy number: High Copy
Gene/Insert
  Gene/Insert name: CaMV 35S terminator
  Insert size (bp): 226
  Mutation: BsaI and BsmBI sites removed
  Cloning method: Restriction Enzyme; 5′ cloning site BsmBI (destroyed during cloning); 3′ cloning site BsmBI (destroyed during cloning)
  Sequencing primers: 5′ T7; 3′ SP6
Terms and licenses: Academic/Nonprofit Terms; Industry Terms: Not Available to Industry
Depositor comments: insert can be released with BsaI
How to cite: pT35S (GB0036) was a gift from Diego Orzaez (Addgene plasmid # 68187 ; http://n2t.net/addgene:68187 ; RRID:Addgene_68187)
