[The description below was written by a language model from this plasmid's Addgene catalogue record and pLannotate feature annotations shown in this document.]
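Description:
pT35S (GB0036) is a level 0 part plasmid of the GoldenBraid 2.0 plant synthetic biology assembly system, supplying the cauliflower mosaic virus (CaMV) 35S terminator as a standardised, reusable DNA module. It is built on pUPD, the GoldenBraid universal part domesticator, a self-made entry vector derived from pGEM-T Easy. The 3,287 bp plasmid is maintained in E. coli at high copy through a ColE1/pUC-type origin and is selected with ampicillin via the β-lactamase gene and its native promoter. The backbone also retains an f1 phage origin and remnants of the lac region (lac promoter, operator, CAP site and lacZα fragments) inherited from the parent cloning vector. T7 and SP6 promoters flank the cloning position and serve as sequencing primer sites. A short hit to a hornet peptide coding sequence and the small lacI and bom fragments in the automated annotation are most likely incidental matches rather than functional elements.

The payload is a 226 bp CaMV 35S terminator, within which the annotation detects the CaMV polyadenylation signal; this element directs transcript 3′-end processing and polyadenylation in plant cells. The part has been "domesticated", meaning internal BsaI and BsmBI recognition sites were removed so that it is compatible with the type IIS restriction-ligation reactions on which GoldenBraid relies. It was inserted into pUPD through BsmBI sites that were destroyed in the process, and it can be released with BsaI. The plasmid carries no promoter or coding sequence for plant expression itself. It serves as a terminator donor, to be combined with promoter and coding-sequence parts when assembling transcriptional units in higher-level GoldenBraid vectors.
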