Features (pLannotate 1.2.2; 14 found; start..end, strand, type, name):
     70..229     +  polyA_signal   CaMV poly(A) signal (fragment): cauliflower mosaic virus polyadenylation signal
    263..325     -  CDS            VESPI_VESMG (fragment): Experimental evidence at protein level: Swiss-Prot protein existence level 1. Shows contractile activity on isolated ileum smooth muscle. From Vespa magnifica (Hornet).
    337..355     -  promoter       SP6 promoter: promoter for bacteriophage SP6 RNA polymerase
    397..413     -  protein_bind   lac operator: The lac repressor binds to the lac operator to inhibit transcription in E. coli. This inhibition can be relieved by adding lactose or isopropyl-β-D-thiogalactopyranoside (IPTG). lac repressor encoded by lacI
    421..451     -  promoter       lac promoter: promoter for the E. coli lac operon
    466..487     -  protein_bind   CAP binding site: CAP binding activates transcription in the presence of cAMP. E. coli catabolite activator protein
    500..592     -  CDS            lacI (fragment): lac repressor; lacI; The lac repressor binds to the lac operator to inhibit transcription in E. coli. This inhibition can be relieved by adding lactose or isopropyl-β-D-thiogalactopyranoside (IPTG).
    775..1363    -  rep_origin     ori: high-copy-number ColE1/pMB1/pBR322/pUC origin of replication
   1534..2394    -  CDS            AmpR: β-lactamase; bla; confers resistance to ampicillin, carbenicillin, and related antibiotics
   2395..2499    -  promoter       AmpR promoter: bla
   2526..2576    +  misc_feature   bom (fragment): basis of mobility region from pBR322
   2604..3032    -  rep_origin     f1 ori (sequence partly withheld): f1 bacteriophage origin of replication; arrow indicates direction of (+) strand synthesis
   3036..3193    -  CDS            lacZα (fragment): LacZα fragment of β-galactosidase; lacZ fragment
   3196..3214    +  promoter       T7 promoter: promoter for bacteriophage T7 RNA polymerase
>Addgene plasmid #68187 | pT35S (GB0036) | depositor full sequence | sequence record 125600 | pT35S (GB0036) sequence 3287 bps
CTCGGCTTCGGCCATGCTAGAGTCCGCAAAAATCACCAGTCTCTCTCTACAAATCTATCTCTCTCTATTT
TTCTCCAGAATAATGTGTGAGTAGTTCCCAGATAAGGGAATTAGGGTTCTTATAGGGTTTCGCTCATGTG
TTGAGCATATAAGAAACCCTTAGTATGTATTTGTATTTGTAAAATACTTCTATCAATAAAATTTCTAATT
CCTAAAACCAAAATCCAGTGACCTCGCTCGAGACCACTCATCGCCCAATCACTAGTGAATTCGCGGCCGC
CTGCAGGTCGACCATATGGGAGAGCTCCCAACGCGTTGGATGCATAGCTTGAGTATTCTATAGTGTCACC
TAAATAGCTTGGCGTAATCATGGTCATAGCTGTTTCCTGTGTGAAATTGTTATCCGCTCACAATTCCACA
CAACATACGAGCCGGAAGCATAAAGTGTAAAGCCTGGGGTGCCTAATGAGTGAGCTAACTCACATTAATT
GCGTTGCGCTCACTGCCCGCTTTCCAGTCGGGAAACCTGTCGTGCCAGCTGCATTAATGAATCGGCCAAC
GCGCGGGGAGAGGCGGTTTGCGTATTGGGCGCTCTTCCGCTTCCTCGCTCACTGACTCGCTGCGCTCGGT
CGTTCGGCTGCGGCGAGCGGTATCAGCTCACTCAAAGGCGGTAATACGGTTATCCACAGAATCAGGGGAT
AACGCAGGAAAGAACATGTGAGCAAAAGGCCAGCAAAAGGCCAGGAACCGTAAAAAGGCCGCGTTGCTGG
CGTTTTTCCATAGGCTCCGCCCCCCTGACGAGCATCACAAAAATCGACGCTCAAGTCAGAGGTGGCGAAA
CCCGACAGGACTATAAAGATACCAGGCGTTTCCCCCTGGAAGCTCCCTCGTGCGCTCTCCTGTTCCGACC
CTGCCGCTTACCGGATACCTGTCCGCCTTTCTCCCTTCGGGAAGCGTGGCGCTTTCTCATAGCTCACGCT
GTAGGTATCTCAGTTCGGTGTAGGTCGTTCGCTCCAAGCTGGGCTGTGTGCACGAACCCCCCGTTCAGCC
CGACCGCTGCGCCTTATCCGGTAACTATCGTCTTGAGTCCAACCCGGTAAGACACGACTTATCGCCACTG
GCAGCAGCCACTGGTAACAGGATTAGCAGAGCGAGGTATGTAGGCGGTGCTACAGAGTTCTTGAAGTGGT
GGCCTAACTACGGCTACACTAGAAGAACAGTATTTGGTATCTGCGCTCTGCTGAAGCCAGTTACCTTCGG
AAAAAGAGTTGGTAGCTCTTGATCCGGCAAACAAACCACCGCTGGTAGCGGTGGTTTTTTTGTTTGCAAG
CAGCAGATTACGCGCAGAAAAAAAGGATCTCAAGAAGATCCTTTGATCTTTTCTACGGGGTCTGACGCTC
AGTGGAACGAAAACTCACGTTAAGGGATTTTGGTCATGAGATTATCAAAAAGGATCTTCACCTAGATCCT
TTTAAATTAAAAATGAAGTTTTAAATCAATCTAAAGTATATATGAGTAAACTTGGTCTGACAGTTACCAA
TGCTTAATCAGTGAGGCACCTATCTCAGCGATCTGTCTATTTCGTTCATCCATAGTTGCCTGACTCCCCG
TCGTGTAGATAACTACGATACGGGAGGGCTTACCATCTGGCCCCAGTGCTGCAATGATACCGCGAGACCC
ACGCTCACCGGCTCCAGATTTATCAGCAATAAACCAGCCAGCCGGAAGGGCCGAGCGCAGAAGTGGTCCT
GCAACTTTATCCGCCTCCATCCAGTCTATTAATTGTTGCCGGGAAGCTAGAGTAAGTAGTTCGCCAGTTA
ATAGTTTGCGCAACGTTGTTGCCATTGCTACAGGCATCGTGGTGTCACGCTCGTCGTTTGGTATGGCTTC
ATTCAGCTCCGGTTCCCAACGATCAAGGCGAGTTACATGATCCCCCATGTTGTGCAAAAAAGCGGTTAGC
TCCTTCGGTCCTCCGATCGTTGTCAGAAGTAAGTTGGCCGCAGTGTTATCACTCATGGTTATGGCAGCAC
TGCATAATTCTCTTACTGTCATGCCATCCGTAAGATGCTTTTCTGTGACTGGTGAGTACTCAACCAAGTC
ATTCTGAGAATAGTGTATGCGGCGACCGAGTTGCTCTTGCCCGGCGTCAATACGGGATAATACCGCGCCA
CATAGCAGAACTTTAAAAGTGCTCATCATTGGAAAACGTTCTTCGGGGCGAAAACTCTCAAGGATCTTAC
CGCTGTTGAGATCCAGTTCGATGTAACCCACTCGTGCACCCAACTGATCTTCAGCATCTTTTACTTTCAC
CAGCGTTTCTGGGTGAGCAAAAACAGGAAGGCAAAATGCCGCAAAAAAGGGAATAAGGGCGACACGGAAA
TGTTGAATACTCATACTCTTCCTTTTTCAATATTATTGAAGCATTTATCAGGGTTATTGTCTCATGAGCG
GATACATATTTGAATGTATTTAGAAAAATAAACAAATAGGGGTTCCGCGCACATTTCCCCGAAAAGTGCC
ACCTGATGCGGTGTGAAATACCGCACAGATGCGTAAGGAGAAAATACCGCATCAGGAAATTGTAAGCGTT
AATATTTTGTTAAAATTCGCGTTAAATTTTTGTTAAATCAGCTCATTTTTTAACCAATAGGCCGAAATCG
GCAAAATCCCTTATAAATCAAAAGAATAGACCGAGATAGGGT
[37 nt withheld, positions 2703-2739]
AAAGAACGTGGACTCCAACGTCAAAGG
[49 nt withheld, positions 2767-2815]
T
[91 nt withheld, positions 2817-2907]
G
[124 nt withheld, positions 2909-3032]
CCATTCGCCATTCAGGCTGCGCAACTGTTGGGAAGGGCGATCGGTGCGGGCCTCTTCGCTATTACGCCAG
CTGGCGAAAGGGGGATGTGCTGCAAGGCGATTAAGTTGGGTAACGCCAGGGTTTTCCCAGTCACGACGTT
GTAAAACGACGGCCAGTGAATTGTAATACGACTCACTATAGGGCGAATTGGGCCCGACGTCGCATGCTCC
CGGCCGCCATGGCGGCCGCGGGAATTCGATTGGGCGATGAGTGGT
