>Addgene plasmid #68187 | pT35S (GB0036) | addgene partial sequence | sequence record 125597 | SP6 5'-ATTTAGGTGACACTATAG-3'
CCATATGGGTCGACCTGCAGGCGGCCGCGAATTCACTAGTGATTGGGCGATGAGTGGTCTCGAGCGAGGT
CACTGGATTTTGGTTTTAGGAATTAGAAATTTTATTGATAGAAGTATTTTACAAATACAAATACATACTA
AGGGTTTCTTATATGCTCAACACATGAGCGAAACCCTATAAGAACCCTAATTCCCTTATCTGGGAACTAC
TCACACATTATTCTGGAGAAAAATAGAGAGAGATAGATTTGTAGAGAGAGACTGGTGATTTTTGCGGACT
CTAGCATGGCCGAAGCCGAGACCACTCATCGCCCAATCGAATTCCCGCGGCCGCCATGGCGGCCGGGAGC
ATGCGACGTCGGGCCCAATTCGCCCTATAGTGAGTCGTATTACAATTCACTGGCCGTCGTTTTACAACGT
CGTGACTGGGAAAACCCTGGCGTTACCCAACTTAATCGCCTTGCAGCACATCCCCCTTTCGCCAGCTGGC
GTAATAGCGAAGAGGCCCGCACCGATCGCCCTTCCCAACAGTTGCGCAGCCTGAATGGCGAATGG
[124 nt withheld, positions 556-679]
C
[37 nt withheld, positions 681-717]
