>Addgene plasmid #68187 | pT35S (GB0036) | addgene partial sequence | sequence record 127931 | T7 5'-TAATACGACTCACTATAGGG-3'
CTCCGGCCGCCATGGCGGCCGCGGGAATTCGATTGGGCGATGAGTGGTCTCGGCTTCGGCCATGCTAGAG
TCCGCAAAAATCACCAGTCTCTCTCTACAAATCTATCTCTCTCTATTTTTCTCCAGAATAATGTGTGAGT
AGTTCCCAGATAAGGGAATTAGGGTTCTTATAGGGTTTCGCTCATGTGTTGAGCATATAAGAAACCCTTA
GTATGTATTTGTATTTGTAAAATACTTCTATCAATAAAATTTCTAATTCCTAAAACCAAAATCCAGTGAC
CTCGCTCGAGACCACTCATCGCCCAATCACTAGTGANTTCGCGGCCGCCTGCAGGTCGACCATATGGGAG
AGCTCCCAACGCGTTGGATGCNTAGCTTGAGNATTCTATAGTGTCACCTAAATAGCTTGGCGTAATCATG
GNCANAGCTGTTTCCTGTGTGAAATTGTTATCCGCTCACAATTCCACACAACATACGAGCCGGAAGCATA
AAGTGTAAAGCCTGGGGTGCCTAATGAGTGAGCTAACTCACATTAATTGCGTTGCGCTCACTGCCCGCTT
TCCAGTCNGGAAACCTGTCGTGCCAGCTGCATTAATGAATCGGCCAACGCGCGGGGAGAGGCGGTTTGCG
TATTGGGCGCTCTTCCGCTTCCTCGCTCACTGACTC
